Addgene plasmid #131857: Calreticulin-SuperNova-KDEL
Purpose: Expresses SuperNova fused to ER protein calreticulin and KDEL ER-retention signal
Depositing lab: Geert van den Bogaart. Depositing organization: University of Groningen. Publication: Radical Stress Is More Cytotoxic in the Nucleus than in Other Organelles. Paardekooper LM, van Vroonhoven E, Ter Beest M, van den Bogaart G. Int J Mol Sci. 2019 Aug 25;20(17). pii: ijms20174147. doi: 10.3390/ijms20174147. PubMed 31450682.
Backbone
  Vector backbone: pcDNA3.1(+)
  Backbone manufacturer: Invitrogen
  Vector type: Mammalian Expression
Growth in bacteria
  Bacterial resistance: Kanamycin, 50 μg/mL
  Growth temperature: 37°C
  Growth strain: DH5alpha
  Copy number: High Copy
Gene/Insert
  Gene/Insert name: SuperNova
  Species: Synthetic
  Promoter: CMV
  Tag / fusion protein: KDEL ER-retention signal (C terminal on insert); Signal sequence of human calreticulin (first 18 residues) (N terminal on insert)
  Cloning method: Restriction Enzyme; 5′ cloning site HindIII (not destroyed); 3′ cloning site XbaI (not destroyed)
  Sequencing primers: 5′ CGCAAATGGGCGGTAGGCGTG; 3′ GAAATTTGTGATGCTATTGC
Terms and licenses: Academic/Nonprofit Terms; Industry Terms: Not Available to Industry
Depositor comments: Targeting of the ER was achieved by inserting synthetic DNA coding for the signal sequence of calreticulin (first 18 amino acids) with C-terminal SuperNova into pcDNA3.1(+) using restriction sites HindIII and XbaI. Additionally, an ER retention signal (KDEL) was added to the C-terminus of SuperNova. SuperNova sequence is from: Takemoto, K.; Matsuda, T.; Sakai, N.; Fu, D.; Noda, M.; Uchiyama, S.; Kotera, I.; Arai, Y.; Horiuchi, M.; Fukui, K.; et al. SuperNova, a monomeric photosensitizing fluorescent protein for chromophore-assisted light inactivation. Sci. Rep. 2013, 3, 2629.
How to cite: Calreticulin-SuperNova-KDEL was a gift from Geert van den Bogaart (Addgene plasmid # 131857 ; http://n2t.net/addgene:131857 ; RRID:Addgene_131857)
