[The description below was written by a language model from this plasmid's Addgene catalogue record and pLannotate feature annotations shown in this document.]
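Description:
Calreticulin-SuperNova-KDEL is a mammalian expression plasmid that directs the photosensitizing red fluorescent protein SuperNova into the lumen of the endoplasmic reticulum. The synthetic insert, placed between HindIII and XbaI sites, encodes the first 18 residues of human calreticulin (its signal sequence, not the full-length protein) at the N-terminus of SuperNova, with a KDEL tetrapeptide at the C-terminus. The signal peptide drives co-translational import into the ER, and KDEL mediates retrieval from the Golgi so the protein stays resident there. Transcription is driven by the human CMV immediate-early enhancer and promoter, and the sequenced record shows an SV40 polyadenylation signal downstream of the coding region.

The catalogue lists pcDNA3.1(+) as the backbone, but the annotated 4,757 nt sequence looks different from a standard pcDNA3.1(+). It carries a single NeoR/KanR (Tn5 aminoglycoside phosphotransferase) cassette preceded by both a bacterial bla promoter and the SV40 early promoter and followed by an HSV TK poly(A) signal. There is no full ampicillin resistance gene, and only a short fragment of the bGH poly(A) signal is present. This arrangement agrees with the recorded kanamycin selection in bacteria and would allow G418 selection in mammalian cells. A high-copy ColE1/pUC-type origin supports propagation in E. coli, and an f1 origin is also present.

SuperNova is a monomeric derivative of KillerRed that generates reactive oxygen species on illumination. The construct therefore allows light-triggered, ER-localized radical production while also serving as a fluorescent marker. According to the associated study, it is used to compare the cytotoxicity of radical stress in different organelles.
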