Features (pLannotate 1.2.2; 14 found; start..end, strand, type, name):
     61..364     +  enhancer       CMV enhancer: human cytomegalovirus immediate early enhancer
    365..568     +  promoter       CMV promoter: human cytomegalovirus (CMV) immediate early promoter
    591..627     +  misc_feature   MCS (fragment): multiple cloning site
    694..1407    +  CDS            SuperNova: monomeric variant of the photosensitizing red fluorescent protein KillerRed (Takemoto et al., 2013)
   1439..1522    +  CDS            large T antigen (fragment): large T antigen from SV40 (simian virus 40)
   1545..1666    +  polyA_signal   SV40 poly(A) signal: SV40 polyadenylation signal
   1700..2128    -  rep_origin     f1 ori (sequence partly withheld): f1 bacteriophage origin of replication; arrow indicates direction of (+) strand synthesis
   2155..2259    +  promoter       AmpR promoter: bla
   2261..2618    +  promoter       SV40 promoter: SV40 enhancer and early promoter
   2653..3447    +  CDS            NeoR/KanR: aminoglycoside phosphotransferase from Tn5; aph(3')-II (or nptII); confers resistance to neomycin, kanamycin, and G418 (Geneticin®)
   3468..3620    +  CDS            ble (fragment): BLE_KLEPN - Experimental evidence at protein level: Swiss-Prot protein existence level 1. Binding protein with a strong affinity to the bleomycin family of antibiotics. Binds to CL990; an antimitotic-antibiotic compound. From Klebsiella pneumoniae.
   3679..3726    +  polyA_signal   HSV TK poly(A) signal: herpes simplex virus thymidine kinase polyadenylation signal (Cole and Stacy, 1985)
   3817..3833    -  polyA_signal   bGH poly(A) signal (fragment): bovine growth hormone polyadenylation signal
   4055..4643    +  rep_origin     ori: high-copy-number ColE1/pMB1/pBR322/pUC origin of replication
>Addgene plasmid #131857 | Calreticulin-SuperNova-KDEL | addgene full sequence | sequence record 261768 | Addgene NGS Result
TAGTTATTAATAGTAATCAATTACGGGGTCATTAGTTCATAGCCCATATATGGAGTTCCGCGTTACATAA
CTTACGGTAAATGGCCCGCCTGGCTGACCGCCCAACGACCCCCGCCCATTGACGTCAATAATGACGTATG
TTCCCATAGTAACGCCAATAGGGACTTTCCATTGACGTCAATGGGTGGAGTATTTACGGTAAACTGCCCA
CTTGGCAGTACATCAAGTGTATCATATGCCAAGTACGCCCCCTATTGACGTCAATGACGGTAAATGGCCC
GCCTGGCATTATGCCCAGTACATGACCTTATGGGACTTTCCTACTTGGCAGTACATCTACGTATTAGTCA
TCGCTATTACCATGGTGATGCGGTTTTGGCAGTACATCAATGGGCGTGGATAGCGGTTTGACTCACGGGG
ATTTCCAAGTCTCCACCCCATTGACGTCAATGGGAGTTTGTTTTGGCACCAAAATCAACGGGACTTTCCA
AAATGTCGTAACAACTCCGCCCCATTGACGCAAATGGGCGGTAGGCGTGTACGGTGGGAGGTCTATATAA
GCAGAGCTGGTTTAGTGAACCGTCAGATCCGCTAGCGCTACCGGACTCAGATCTCGAGCTCAAGCTTGCT
ATGGATCTGCTGAGCGTGCCCCTGCTGCTGGGCCTGCTGGGCCTGGCCGTGGCCCGGGATCCAGGTTCAG
AGGTGGGCCCCGCCCTGTTCCAGAGCGACATGACCTTCAAAATCTTCATCGACGGCGAGGTGAACGGCCA
GAAGTTCACCATCGTGGCCGACGGCAGCAGCAAGTTCCCCCACGGCGACTTCAACGTGCACGCCGTGTGC
GAGACCGGCAAGCTGCCCATGAGCTGGAAGCCCATCTGCCACCTGATCCAGTACGGCGAGCCCTTCTTCG
CCCGCTACCCCGACGGCATCAGCCATTTCGCCCAGGAGTGCTTCCCCGAGGGCCTGAGCATCGACCGCAC
CGTGCGCTTCGAGAACGACGGCACCATGACCAGCCACCACACCTACGAGCTGGACGACACCTGCGTGGTG
AGCCGCATCACCGTGAACTGCGACGGCTTCCAGCCCGACGGCCCCATCATGCGCGACCAGCTGGTGGACA
TCCTGCCCAGCGAGACCCACATGTTCCCCCACGGCCCCAACGCCGTGCGCCAGACCGCCACCATCGGCTT
CACCACCGCCGACGGCGGCAAGATGATGGGCCACTTCGACAGCAAGATGACCTTCAACGGCAGCCGCGCC
ATCGAGATCCCCGGCCCACACTTCGTGACCATCATCACCAAGCAGACCAGGGACACCAGCGACAAGCGCG
ACCACGTGTGCCAGCGCGAGGTGGCCTACGCCCACAGCGTGCCCCGCATCACCAGCGCCATCGGTAGCGA
CGAGGATCTCGAGACCGGTAAGGACGAGCTGTAATCTAGATCATAATCAGCCATACCACATTTGTAGAGG
TTTTACTTGCTTTAAAAAACCTCCCACACCTCCCCCTGAACCTGAAACATAAAATGAATGCAATTGTTGT
TGTTAACTTGTTTATTGCAGCTTATAATGGTTACAAATAAAGCAATAGCATCACAAATTTCACAAATAAA
GCATTTTTTTCACTGCATTCTAGTTGTGGTTTGTCCAAACTCATCAATGTATCTTAAGGCGTAAATTGTA
AGCGTTAATATTTTGTTAAAATTCGCGTTAAATTTTTGTTAAATCAGCTCATTTTTTAACCAATAGGCCG
AAATCGGCAAAATCCCTTATAAATCAAAAGAATAGACCGAGATAGGGT
[37 nt withheld, positions 1799-1835]
AAAGAACGTGGACTCCAACGTCAAAGG
[49 nt withheld, positions 1863-1911]
T
[91 nt withheld, positions 1913-2003]
G
[124 nt withheld, positions 2005-2128]
CAGGTGGCACTTTTCGGGGAAATGTGCGCGGAACCCCTATTTGTTTATTTTTCTAAATACATTCAAATAT
GTATCCGCTCATGAGACAATAACCCTGATAAATGCTTCAATAATATTGAAAAAGGAAGAGTCCTGAGGCG
GAAAGAACCAGCTGTGGAATGTGTGTCAGTTAGGGTGTGGAAAGTCCCCAGGCTCCCCAGCAGGCAGAAG
TATGCAAAGCATGCATCTCAATTAGTCAGCAACCAGGTGTGGAAAGTCCCCAGGCTCCCCAGCAGGCAGA
AGTATGCAAAGCATGCATCTCAATTAGTCAGCAACCATAGTCCCGCCCCTAACTCCGCCCATCCCGCCCC
TAACTCCGCCCAGTTCCGCCCATTCTCCGCCCCATGGCTGACTAATTTTTTTTATTTATGCAGAGGCCGA
GGCCGCCTCGGCCTCTGAGCTATTCCAGAAGTAGTGAGGAGGCTTTTTTGGAGGCCTAGGCTTTTGCAAA
GATCGATCAAGAGACAGGATGAGGATCGTTTCGCATGATTGAACAAGATGGATTGCACGCAGGTTCTCCG
GCCGCTTGGGTGGAGAGGCTATTCGGCTATGACTGGGCACAACAGACAATCGGCTGCTCTGATGCCGCCG
TGTTCCGGCTGTCAGCGCAGGGGCGCCCGGTTCTTTTTGTCAAGACCGACCTGTCCGGTGCCCTGAATGA
ACTGCAAGACGAGGCAGCGCGGCTATCGTGGCTGGCCACGACGGGCGTTCCTTGCGCAGCTGTGCTCGAC
GTTGTCACTGAAGCGGGAAGGGACTGGCTGCTATTGGGCGAAGTGCCGGGGCAGGATCTCCTGTCATCTC
ACCTTGCTCCTGCCGAGAAAGTATCCATCATGGCTGATGCAATGCGGCGGCTGCATACGCTTGATCCGGC
TACCTGCCCATTCGACCACCAAGCGAAACATCGCATCGAGCGAGCACGTACTCGGATGGAAGCCGGTCTT
GTCGATCAGGATGATCTGGACGAAGAGCATCAGGGGCTCGCGCCAGCCGAACTGTTCGCCAGGCTCAAGG
CGAGCATGCCCGACGGCGAGGATCTCGTCGTGACCCATGGCGATGCCTGCTTGCCGAATATCATGGTGGA
AAATGGCCGCTTTTCTGGATTCATCGACTGTGGCCGGCTGGGTGTGGCGGACCGCTATCAGGACATAGCG
TTGGCTACCCGTGATATTGCTGAAGAGCTTGGCGGCGAATGGGCTGACCGCTTCCTCGTGCTTTACGGTA
TCGCCGCTCCCGATTCGCAGCGCATCGCCTTCTATCGCCTTCTTGACGAGTTCTTCTGAGCGGGACTCTG
GGGTTCGAAATGACCGACCAAGCGACGCCCAACCTGCCATCACGAGATTTCGATTCCACCGCCGCCTTCT
ATGAAAGGTTGGGCTTCGGAATCGTTTTCCGGGACGCCGGCTGGATGATCCTCCAGCGCGGGGATCTCAT
GCTGGAGTTCTTCGCCCACCCTAGGGGGAGGCTAACTGAAACACGGAAGGAGACAATACCGGAAGGAACC
CGCGCTATGACGGCAATAAAAAGACAGAATAAAACGCACGGTGTTGGGTCGTTTGTTCATAAACGCGGGG
TTCGGTCCCAGGGCTGGCACTCTGTCGATACCCCACCGAGACCCCATTGGGGCCAATACGCCCGCGTTTC
TTCCTTTTCCCCACCCCACCCCCCAAGTTCGGGTGAAGGCCCAGGGCTCGCAGCCAACGTCGGGGCGGCA
GGCCCTGCCATAGCCTCAGGTTACTCATATATACTTTAGATTGATTTAAAACTTCATTTTTAATTTAAAA
GGATCTAGGTGAAGATCCTTTTTGATAATCTCATGACCAAAATCCCTTAACGTGAGTTTTCGTTCCACTG
AGCGTCAGACCCCGTAGAAAAGATCAAAGGATCTTCTTGAGATCCTTTTTTTCTGCGCGTAATCTGCTGC
TTGCAAACAAAAAAACCACCGCTACCAGCGGTGGTTTGTTTGCCGGATCAAGAGCTACCAACTCTTTTTC
CGAAGGTAACTGGCTTCAGCAGAGCGCAGATACCAAATACTGTTCTTCTAGTGTAGCCGTAGTTAGGCCA
CCACTTCAAGAACTCTGTAGCACCGCCTACATACCTCGCTCTGCTAATCCTGTTACCAGTGGCTGCTGCC
AGTGGCGATAAGTCGTGTCTTACCGGGTTGGACTCAAGACGATAGTTACCGGATAAGGCGCAGCGGTCGG
GCTGAACGGGGGGTTCGTGCACACAGCCCAGCTTGGAGCGAACGACCTACACCGAACTGAGATACCTACA
GCGTGAGCTATGAGAAAGCGCCACGCTTCCCGAAGGGAGAAAGGCGGACAGGTATCCGGTAAGCGGCAGG
GTCGGAACAGGAGAGCGCACGAGGGAGCTTCCAGGGGGAAACGCCTGGTATCTTTATAGTCCTGTCGGGT
TTCGCCACCTCTGACTTGAGCGTCGATTTTTGTGATGCTCGTCAGGGGGGCGGAGCCTATGGAAAAACGC
CAGCAACGCGGCCTTTTTACGGTTCCTGGCCTTTTGCTGGCCTTTTGCTCACATGTTCTTTCCTGCGTTA
TCCCCTGATTCTGTGGATAACCGTATTACCGCCATGCAT
